Addgene plasmid #77712: NEK4 gRNA (BRDN0001146359)
Purpose: 3rd generation lentiviral gRNA plasmid targeting human NEK4
Depositing lab: John Doench & David Root. Depositing organization: Broad Institute. Publication: Optimized sgRNA design to maximize activity and minimize off-target effects of CRISPR-Cas9. Doench JG, Fusi N, Sullender M, Hegde M, Vaimberg EW, Donovan KF, Smith I, Tothova Z, Wilen C, Orchard R, Virgin HW, Listgarten J, Root DE. Nat Biotechnol. 2016 Jan 18. doi: 10.1038/nbt.3437. PubMed 26780180.
Backbone
  Vector backbone: lentiGuide-Puro
  Backbone manufacturer: Zhang Lab (Addgene plasmid # 52963)
  Vector type: Mammalian Expression, Lentiviral, CRISPR
  Selectable markers: Puromycin
Growth in bacteria
  Bacterial resistance: Ampicillin, 100 μg/mL
  Growth temperature: 37°C
  Growth strain: DH5alpha
  Copy number: High Copy
Gene/Insert
  Gene/Insert name: NEK4 (alt names: NEK4; NM_001193533.1)
  gRNA/shRNA sequence: CTTCCCTGTCTCGACAGCGA
  Species: H. sapiens (human)
  Entrez Gene: NEK4 (a.k.a. NRK2, STK2, pp12301)
  Promoter: hU6
  Cloning method: Unknown
  Sequencing primers: 5′ U6-F; 3′ pS2-R
Terms and licenses: Academic/Nonprofit Terms; Industry Terms: Not Available to Industry
Depositor comments: The gRNA was designed to target the following Genbank reference sequence(s): NM_001193533.1,NM_003157.4. Note that this plasmid does NOT contain Cas9. It should be used in conjunction with lentiCas9-Blast (Addgene #52962) or otherwise with cell lines already expressing Cas9. Browse the full kinome gRNA library at http://www.addgene.org/pooled-library/broadgpp-human-kinome/ or visit http://www.broadinstitute.org/rnai/public/ for detailed protocols and information.
How to cite: NEK4 gRNA (BRDN0001146359) was a gift from John Doench & David Root (Addgene plasmid # 77712 ; http://n2t.net/addgene:77712 ; RRID:Addgene_77712)
