[The description below was written by a language model from this plasmid's Addgene catalogue record and pLannotate feature annotations shown in this document.]
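Description:
NEK4 gRNA (BRDN0001146359) is a third-generation lentiviral CRISPR guide plasmid built on the lentiGuide-Puro backbone, carrying a single guide RNA directed against human NEK4 (also known as NRK2 or STK2), a NIMA-related kinase. The guide was designed against two NEK4 reference transcripts and belongs to a human kinome gRNA collection. In bacteria the plasmid is maintained at high copy through a ColE1/pUC-type origin and selected with ampicillin via the β-lactamase gene. An f1 origin, an SV40 origin and lac, T7 and T3 promoter remnants are also annotated as carry-over backbone elements.

The transfer cassette begins with an RSV promoter fused to a truncated HIV-1 5' LTR, which makes genomic RNA production Tat-independent. This is followed by the Ψ packaging signal with a partial gag sequence and by the Rev response element for Rev-dependent nuclear export. A human U6 RNA polymerase III promoter then drives the NEK4-specific spacer joined to the Streptococcus pyogenes gRNA scaffold, and a cPPT/CTS element sits just downstream to aid nuclear import of the reverse-transcribed genome. A separate EF-1α promoter, annotated as the core promoter plus intron A, expresses puromycin N-acetyltransferase so that transduced mammalian cells can be selected. A WPRE enhances transcript expression, and the ΔU3 self-inactivating 3' LTR disables LTR promoter activity after integration.

The plasmid does not encode Cas9. It is meant to be packaged into lentivirus and delivered to cells that already express Cas9, or used together with a separate Cas9 lentiviral vector, to disrupt NEK4 in loss-of-function studies.
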