Features (pLannotate 1.2.2; 29 found; start..end, strand, type, name):
     14..80      +  CDS            small t antigen (fragment): SV40 (simian virus 40) small t antigen
    106..317     +  promoter       EF-1α core promoter: core promoter for human elongation factor EF-1α
    318..1256    +  intron         EF-1α intron A: intron upstream of the start codon of human EF-1α
   1278..1877    +  CDS            PuroR (fragment): puromycin N-acetyltransferase; pac from Streptomyces; confers resistance to puromycin
   1893..2481    +  misc_feature   WPRE: woodchuck hepatitis virus posttranscriptional regulatory element
   2532..2551    +  misc_feature   cPPT/CTS (fragment): central polypurine tract and central termination sequence of HIV-1
   2553..2786    +  LTR            3' LTR (ΔU3): self-inactivating 3' long terminal repeat (LTR) from HIV-1
   2864..2985    +  polyA_signal   SV40 poly(A) signal: SV40 polyadenylation signal
   3025..3160    +  rep_origin     SV40 ori: SV40 origin of replication
   3181..3199    -  promoter       T7 promoter: promoter for bacteriophage T7 RNA polymerase
   3207..3362    +  CDS            lacZα (fragment): LacZα fragment of β-galactosidase; lacZ fragment
   3367..3795    +  rep_origin     f1 ori (sequence partly withheld): f1 bacteriophage origin of replication; arrow indicates direction of (+) strand synthesis
   3848..3952    +  promoter       AmpR promoter: bla
   3953..4813    +  CDS            AmpR: β-lactamase; bla; confers resistance to ampicillin, carbenicillin, and related antibiotics
   4984..5572    +  rep_origin     ori: high-copy-number ColE1/pMB1/pBR322/pUC origin of replication
   5755..5847    +  CDS            lacI (fragment): lac repressor; lacI; The lac repressor binds to the lac operator to inhibit transcription in E. coli. This inhibition can be relieved by adding lactose or isopropyl-β-D-thiogalactopyranoside (IPTG).
   5860..5881    +  protein_bind   CAP binding site: CAP binding activates transcription in the presence of cAMP. E. coli catabolite activator protein
   5896..5926    +  promoter       lac promoter: promoter for the E. coli lac operon
   5934..5950    +  protein_bind   lac operator: The lac repressor binds to the lac operator to inhibit transcription in E. coli. This inhibition can be relieved by adding lactose or isopropyl-β-D-thiogalactopyranoside (IPTG). lac repressor encoded by lacI
   5995..6013    +  promoter       T3 promoter: promoter for bacteriophage T3 RNA polymerase
   6041..6267    +  promoter       RSV promoter: Rous sarcoma virus enhancer/promoter
   6268..6448    +  LTR            5' LTR (truncated): truncated 5' long terminal repeat (LTR) from HIV-1
   6495..6620    +  misc_feature   HIV-1 Ψ: packaging signal of human immunodeficiency virus type 1
   6604..6967    +  CDS            HIV-1 gag (fragment): gag protein from human immunodeficiency virus 1; gag
   7113..7346    +  misc_feature   RRE: The Rev response element (RRE) of HIV-1 allows for Rev-dependent mRNA export from the nucleus to the cytoplasm.
   7723..7749    +  CDS            Rev (fragment): human immunodeficiency virus 1 (HIV-1) Rev protein; rev; enhances nuclear export of unspliced and incompletely spliced viral mRNAs
   7753..7993    +  promoter       U6 promoter: RNA polymerase III promoter for human U6 snRNA
   8023..8098    +  misc_RNA       gRNA scaffold: guide RNA scaffold for the Streptococcus pyogenes CRISPR/Cas9 system
   8154..8271    +  misc_feature   cPPT/CTS: central polypurine tract and central termination sequence of HIV-1
>Addgene plasmid #77712 | NEK4 gRNA (BRDN0001146359) | addgene full sequence | sequence record 188284 | Addgene Assembled Sequence
CCCGGGTGCAAAGATGGATAAAGTTTTAAACAGAGAGGAATCTTTGCAGCTAATGGACCTTCTAGGTCTT
GAAAGGAGTGGGAATTGGCTCCGGTGCCCGTCAGTGGGCAGAGCGCACATCGCCCACAGTCCCCGAGAAG
TTGGGGGGAGGGGTCGGCAATTGATCCGGTGCCTAGAGAAGGTGGCGCGGGGTAAACTGGGAAAGTGATG
TCGTGTACTGGCTCCGCCTTTTTCCCGAGGGTGGGGGAGAACCGTATATAAGTGCAGTAGTCGCCGTGAA
CGTTCTTTTTCGCAACGGGTTTGCCGCCAGAACACAGGTAAGTGCCGTGTGTGGTTCCCGCGGGCCTGGC
CTCTTTACGGGTTATGGCCCTTGCGTGCCTTGAATTACTTCCACCTGGCTGCAGTACGTGATTCTTGATC
CCGAGCTTCGGGTTGGAAGTGGGTGGGAGAGTTCGAGGCCTTGCGCTTAAGGAGCCCCTTCGCCTCGTGC
TTGAGTTGAGGCCTGGCCTGGGCGCTGGGGCCGCCGCGTGCGAATCTGGTGGCACCTTCGCGCCTGTCTC
GCTGCTTTCGATAAGTCTCTAGCCATTTAAAATTTTTGATGACCTGCTGCGACGCTTTTTTTCTGGCAAG
ATAGTCTTGTAAATGCGGGCCAAGATCTGCACACTGGTATTTCGGTTTTTGGGGCCGCGGGCGGCGACGG
GGCCCGTGCGTCCCAGCGCACATGTTCGGCGAGGCGGGGCCTGCGAGCGCGGCCACCGAGAATCGGACGG
GGGTAGTCTCAAGCTGGCCGGCCTGCTCTGGTGCCTGGCCTCGCGCCGCCGTGTATCGCCCCGCCCTGGG
CGGCAAGGCTGGCCCGGTCGGCACCAGTTGCGTGAGCGGAAAGATGGCCGCTTCCCGGCCCTGCTGCAGG
GAGCTCAAAATGGAGGACGCGGCGCTCGGGAGAGCGGGCGGGTGAGTCACCCACACAAAGGAAAAGGGCC
TTTCCGTCCTCAGCCGTCGCTTCATGTGACTCCACGGAGTACCGGGCGCCGTCCAGGCACCTCGATTAGT
TCTCGAGCTTTTGGAGTACGTCGTCTTTAGGTTGGGGGGAGGGGTTTTATGCGATGGAGTTTCCCCACAC
TGAGTGGGTGGAGACTGAAGTTAGGCCAGCTTGGCACTTGATGTAATTCTCCTTGGAATTTGCCCTTTTT
GAGTTTGGATCTTGGTTCATTCTCAAGCCTCAGACAGTGGTTCAAAGTTTTTTTCTTCCATTTCAGGTGT
CGTGACGTACGGCCACCATGACCGAGTACAAGCCCACGGTGCGCCTCGCCACCCGCGACGACGTCCCCAG
GGCCGTACGCACCCTCGCCGCCGCGTTCGCCGACTACCCCGCCACGCGCCACACCGTCGATCCGGACCGC
CACATCGAGCGGGTCACCGAGCTGCAAGAACTCTTCCTCACGCGCGTCGGGCTCGACATCGGCAAGGTGT
GGGTCGCGGACGACGGCGCCGCCGTGGCGGTCTGGACCACGCCGGAGAGCGTCGAAGCGGGGGCGGTGTT
CGCCGAGATCGGCCCGCGCATGGCCGAGTTGAGCGGTTCCCGGCTGGCCGCGCAGCAACAGATGGAAGGC
CTCCTGGCGCCGCACCGGCCCAAGGAGCCCGCGTGGTTCCTGGCCACCGTCGGAGTCTCGCCCGACCACC
AGGGCAAGGGTCTGGGCAGCGCCGTCGTGCTCCCCGGAGTGGAGGCGGCCGAGCGCGCCGGGGTGCCCGC
CTTCCTGGAGACCTCCGCGCCCCGCAACCTCCCCTTCTACGAGCGGCTCGGCTTCACCGTCACCGCCGAC
GTCGAGGTGCCCGAAGGACCGCGCACCTGGTGCATGACCCGCAAGCCCGGTGCCTGAACGCGTTAAGTCG
ACAATCAACCTCTGGATTACAAAATTTGTGAAAGATTGACTGGTATTCTTAACTATGTTGCTCCTTTTAC
GCTATGTGGATACGCTGCTTTAATGCCTTTGTATCATGCTATTGCTTCCCGTATGGCTTTCATTTTCTCC
TCCTTGTATAAATCCTGGTTGCTGTCTCTTTATGAGGAGTTGTGGCCCGTTGTCAGGCAACGTGGCGTGG
TGTGCACTGTGTTTGCTGACGCAACCCCCACTGGTTGGGGCATTGCCACCACCTGTCAGCTCCTTTCCGG
GACTTTCGCTTTCCCCCTCCCTATTGCCACGGCGGAACTCATCGCCGCCTGCCTTGCCCGCTGCTGGACA
GGGGCTCGGCTGTTGGGCACTGACAATTCCGTGGTGTTGTCGGGGAAATCATCGTCCTTTCCTTGGCTGC
TCGCCTGTGTTGCCACCTGGATTCTGCGCGGGACGTCCTTCTGCTACGTCCCTTCGGCCCTCAATCCAGC
GGACCTTCCTTCCCGCGGCCTGCTGCCGGCTCTGCGGCCTCTTCCGCGTCTTCGCCTTCGCCCTCAGACG
AGTCGGATCTCCCTTTGGGCCGCCTCCCCGCGTCGACTTTAAGACCAATGACTTACAAGGCAGCTGTAGA
TCTTAGCCACTTTTTAAAAGAAAAGGGGGGACTGGAAGGGCTAATTCACTCCCAACGAAGACAAGATCTG
CTTTTTGCTTGTACTGGGTCTCTCTGGTTAGACCAGATCTGAGCCTGGGAGCTCTCTGGCTAACTAGGGA
ACCCACTGCTTAAGCCTCAATAAAGCTTGCCTTGAGTGCTTCAAGTAGTGTGTGCCCGTCTGTTGTGTGA
CTCTGGTAACTAGAGATCCCTCAGACCCTTTTAGTCAGTGTGGAAAATCTCTAGCAGTACGTATAGTAGT
TCATGTCATCTTATTATTCAGTATTTATAACTTGCAAAGAAATGAATATCAGAGAGTGAGAGGAACTTGT
TTATTGCAGCTTATAATGGTTACAAATAAAGCAATAGCATCACAAATTTCACAAATAAAGCATTTTTTTC
ACTGCATTCTAGTTGTGGTTTGTCCAAACTCATCAATGTATCTTATCATGTCTGGCTCTAGCTATCCCGC
CCCTAACTCCGCCCATCCCGCCCCTAACTCCGCCCAGTTCCGCCCATTCTCCGCCCCATGGCTGACTAAT
TTTTTTTATTTATGCAGAGGCCGAGGCCGCCTCGGCCTCTGAGCTATTCCAGAAGTAGTGAGGAGGCTTT
TTTGGAGGCCTAGGGACGTACCCAATTCGCCCTATAGTGAGTCGTATTACGCGCGCTCACTGGCCGTCGT
TTTACAACGTCGTGACTGGGAAAACCCTGGCGTTACCCAACTTAATCGCCTTGCAGCACATCCCCCTTTC
GCCAGCTGGCGTAATAGCGAAGAGGCCCGCACCGATCGCCCTTCCCAACAGTTGCGCAGCCTGAATGGCG
AATGGG
[124 nt withheld, positions 3367-3490]
C
[91 nt withheld, positions 3492-3582]
A
[49 nt withheld, positions 3584-3632]
CCTTTGACGTTGGAGTCCACGTTCTTT
[37 nt withheld, positions 3660-3696]
ACCCTATCTCGGTCTATTCTTTTGATTTATAAGGGATTTTGCCGATTTCGGCCTATTGGTTAAAAAATGA
GCTGATTTAACAAAAATTTAACGCGAATTTTAACAAAATATTAACGCTTACAATTTAGGTGGCACTTTTC
GGGGAAATGTGCGCGGAACCCCTATTTGTTTATTTTTCTAAATACATTCAAATATGTATCCGCTCATGAG
ACAATAACCCTGATAAATGCTTCAATAATATTGAAAAAGGAAGAGTATGAGTATTCAACATTTCCGTGTC
GCCCTTATTCCCTTTTTTGCGGCATTTTGCCTTCCTGTTTTTGCTCACCCAGAAACGCTGGTGAAAGTAA
AAGATGCTGAAGATCAGTTGGGTGCACGAGTGGGTTACATCGAACTGGATCTCAACAGCGGTAAGATCCT
TGAGAGTTTTCGCCCCGAAGAACGTTTTCCAATGATGAGCACTTTTAAAGTTCTGCTATGTGGCGCGGTA
TTATCCCGTATTGACGCCGGGCAAGAGCAACTCGGTCGCCGCATACACTATTCTCAGAATGACTTGGTTG
AGTACTCACCAGTCACAGAAAAGCATCTTACGGATGGCATGACAGTAAGAGAATTATGCAGTGCTGCCAT
AACCATGAGTGATAACACTGCGGCCAACTTACTTCTGACAACGATCGGAGGACCGAAGGAGCTAACCGCT
TTTTTGCACAACATGGGGGATCATGTAACTCGCCTTGATCGTTGGGAACCGGAGCTGAATGAAGCCATAC
CAAACGACGAGCGTGACACCACGATGCCTGTAGCAATGGCAACAACGTTGCGCAAACTATTAACTGGCGA
ACTACTTACTCTAGCTTCCCGGCAACAATTAATAGACTGGATGGAGGCGGATAAAGTTGCAGGACCACTT
CTGCGCTCGGCCCTTCCGGCTGGCTGGTTTATTGCTGATAAATCTGGAGCCGGTGAGCGTGGGTCTCGCG
GTATCATTGCAGCACTGGGGCCAGATGGTAAGCCCTCCCGTATCGTAGTTATCTACACGACGGGGAGTCA
GGCAACTATGGATGAACGAAATAGACAGATCGCTGAGATAGGTGCCTCACTGATTAAGCATTGGTAACTG
TCAGACCAAGTTTACTCATATATACTTTAGATTGATTTAAAACTTCATTTTTAATTTAAAAGGATCTAGG
TGAAGATCCTTTTTGATAATCTCATGACCAAAATCCCTTAACGTGAGTTTTCGTTCCACTGAGCGTCAGA
CCCCGTAGAAAAGATCAAAGGATCTTCTTGAGATCCTTTTTTTCTGCGCGTAATCTGCTGCTTGCAAACA
AAAAAACCACCGCTACCAGCGGTGGTTTGTTTGCCGGATCAAGAGCTACCAACTCTTTTTCCGAAGGTAA
CTGGCTTCAGCAGAGCGCAGATACCAAATACTGTTCTTCTAGTGTAGCCGTAGTTAGGCCACCACTTCAA
GAACTCTGTAGCACCGCCTACATACCTCGCTCTGCTAATCCTGTTACCAGTGGCTGCTGCCAGTGGCGAT
AAGTCGTGTCTTACCGGGTTGGACTCAAGACGATAGTTACCGGATAAGGCGCAGCGGTCGGGCTGAACGG
GGGGTTCGTGCACACAGCCCAGCTTGGAGCGAACGACCTACACCGAACTGAGATACCTACAGCGTGAGCT
ATGAGAAAGCGCCACGCTTCCCGAAGGGAGAAAGGCGGACAGGTATCCGGTAAGCGGCAGGGTCGGAACA
GGAGAGCGCACGAGGGAGCTTCCAGGGGGAAACGCCTGGTATCTTTATAGTCCTGTCGGGTTTCGCCACC
TCTGACTTGAGCGTCGATTTTTGTGATGCTCGTCAGGGGGGCGGAGCCTATGGAAAAACGCCAGCAACGC
GGCCTTTTTACGGTTCCTGGCCTTTTGCTGGCCTTTTGCTCACATGTTCTTTCCTGCGTTATCCCCTGAT
TCTGTGGATAACCGTATTACCGCCTTTGAGTGAGCTGATACCGCTCGCCGCAGCCGAACGACCGAGCGCA
GCGAGTCAGTGAGCGAGGAAGCGGAAGAGCGCCCAATACGCAAACCGCCTCTCCCCGCGCGTTGGCCGAT
TCATTAATGCAGCTGGCACGACAGGTTTCCCGACTGGAAAGCGGGCAGTGAGCGCAACGCAATTAATGTG
AGTTAGCTCACTCATTAGGCACCCCAGGCTTTACACTTTATGCTTCCGGCTCGTATGTTGTGTGGAATTG
TGAGCGGATAACAATTTCACACAGGAAACAGCTATGACCATGATTACGCCAAGCGCGCAATTAACCCTCA
CTAAAGGGAACAAAAGCTGGAGCTGCAAGCTTAATGTAGTCTTATGCAATACTCTTGTAGTCTTGCAACA
TGGTAACGATGAGTTAGCAACATGCCTTACAAGGAGAGAAAAAGCACCGTGCATGCCGATTGGTGGAAGT
AAGGTGGTACGATCGTGCCTTATTAGGAAGGCAACAGACGGGTCTGACATGGATTGGACGAACCACTGAA
TTGCCGCATTGCAGAGATATTGTATTTAAGTGCCTAGCTCGATACATAAACGGGTCTCTCTGGTTAGACC
AGATCTGAGCCTGGGAGCTCTCTGGCTAACTAGGGAACCCACTGCTTAAGCCTCAATAAAGCTTGCCTTG
AGTGCTTCAAGTAGTGTGTGCCCGTCTGTTGTGTGACTCTGGTAACTAGAGATCCCTCAGACCCTTTTAG
TCAGTGTGGAAAATCTCTAGCAGTGGCGCCCGAACAGGGACTTGAAAGCGAAAGGGAAACCAGAGGAGCT
CTCTCGACGCAGGACTCGGCTTGCTGAAGCGCGCACGGCAAGAGGCGAGGGGCGGCGACTGGTGAGTACG
CCAAAAATTTTGACTAGCGGAGGCTAGAAGGAGAGAGATGGGTGCGAGAGCGTCAGTATTAAGCGGGGGA
GAATTAGATCGCGATGGGAAAAAATTCGGTTAAGGCCAGGGGGAAAGAAAAAATATAAATTAAAACATAT
AGTATGGGCAAGCAGGGAGCTAGAACGATTCGCAGTTAATCCTGGCCTGTTAGAAACATCAGAAGGCTGT
AGACAAATACTGGGACAGCTACAACCATCCCTTCAGACAGGATCAGAAGAACTTAGATCATTATATAATA
CAGTAGCAACCCTCTATTGTGTGCATCAAAGGATAGAGATAAAAGACACCAAGGAAGCTTTAGACAAGAT
AGAGGAAGAGCAAAACAAAAGTAAGACCACCGCACAGCAAGCGGCCGCTGATCTTCAGACCTGGAGGAGG
AGATATGAGGGACAATTGGAGAAGTGAATTATATAAATATAAAGTAGTAAAAATTGAACCATTAGGAGTA
GCACCCACCAAGGCAAAGAGAAGAGTGGTGCAGAGAGAAAAAAGAGCAGTGGGAATAGGAGCTTTGTTCC
TTGGGTTCTTGGGAGCAGCAGGAAGCACTATGGGCGCAGCGTCAATGACGCTGACGGTACAGGCCAGACA
ATTATTGTCTGGTATAGTGCAGCAGCAGAACAATTTGCTGAGGGCTATTGAGGCGCAACAGCATCTGTTG
CAACTCACAGTCTGGGGCATCAAGCAGCTCCAGGCAAGAATCCTGGCTGTGGAAAGATACCTAAAGGATC
AACAGCTCCTGGGGATTTGGGGTTGCTCTGGAAAACTCATTTGCACCACTGCTGTGCCTTGGAATGCTAG
TTGGAGTAATAAATCTCTGGAACAGATTTGGAATCACACGACCTGGATGGAGTGGGACAGAGAAATTAAC
AATTACACAAGCTTAATACACTCCTTAATTGAAGAATCGCAAAACCAGCAAGAAAAGAATGAACAAGAAT
TATTGGAATTAGATAAATGGGCAAGTTTGTGGAATTGGTTTAACATAACAAATTGGCTGTGGTATATAAA
ATTATTCATAATGATAGTAGGAGGCTTGGTAGGTTTAAGAATAGTTTTTGCTGTACTTTCTATAGTGAAT
AGAGTTAGGCAGGGATATTCACCATTATCGTTTCAGACCCACCTCCCAACCCCGAGGGGACCCAGAGAGG
GCCTATTTCCCATGATTCCTTCATATTTGCATATACGATACAAGGCTGTTAGAGAGATAATTAGAATTAA
TTTGACTGTAAACACAAAGATATTAGTACAAAATACGTGACGTAGAAAGTAATAATTTCTTGGGTAGTTT
GCAGTTTTAAAATTATGTTTTAAAATGGACTATCATATGCTTACCGTAACTTGAAAGTATTTCGATTTCT
TGGCTTTATATATCTTGTGGAAAGGACGAAACACCGCTTCCCTGTCTCGACAGCGAGTTTTAGAGCTAGA
AATAGCAAGTTAAAATAAGGCTAGTCCGTTATCAACTTGAAAAAGTGGCACCGAGTCGGTGCTTTTTTAA
GCTTGGCGTAACTAGATCTTGAGACAAATGGCAGTATTCATCCACAATTTTAAAAGAAAAGGGGGGATTG
GGGGGTACAGTGCAGGGGAAAGAATAGTAGACATAATAGCAACAGACATACAAACTAAAGAATTACAAAA
ACAAATTACAAAAATTCAAAATTTTCGGGTTTATTACAGGGACAGCAGAGATCCACTTTGGCGCCGGCTC
GAGGGGG
