>Addgene plasmid #77712 | NEK4 gRNA (BRDN0001146359) | depositor partial sequence | sequence record 145172 | Target Sequence
CTTCCCTGTCTCGACAGCGA
