>Addgene plasmid #77712 | NEK4 gRNA (BRDN0001146359) | addgene partial sequence | sequence record 188283 | hU6-F
ACGTAGAAAGTAATAATTTCTTGGGTAGTTTGCAGTTTTAAAATTATGTTTTAAAATGGACTATCATATG
CTTACCGTAACTTGAAAGTATTTCGATTTCTTGGCTTTATATATCTTGTGGAAAGGACGAAACACCGCTT
CCCTGTCTCGACAGCGAGTTTTAGAGCTAGAAATAGCAAGTTAAAATAAGGCTAGTCCGTTATCAACTTG
AAAAAGTGGCACCGAGTCGGTGCTTTTTTAAGCTTGGCGTAACTAGATCTTGAGACAAATGGCAGTATTC
ATCCACAATTTTAAAAGAAAAGGGGGGATTGGGGGGTACAGTGCAGGGGAAAGAATAGTAGACATAATAG
CAACAGACATACAAACTAAAGAATTACAAAAACAAATTACAAAAATTCAAAATTTTCGGGTTTATTACAG
GGACAGCAGAGATCCACTTTGGCGCCGGCTCGAGGGGGCCCGGGTGCAAAGATGGATAAAGTTTTAAACA
GAGAGGAATCTTTGCAGCTAATGGACCTTCTAGGTCTTGAAAGGAGTGGGAATTGGCTCCGGTGCCCGTC
AGTGGGCAGA
